Addgene plasmid #106781: gh122
Purpose: expression of gRNA targeting ST8SIA2
Depositing lab: Eric-Paul Bennett. Depositing organization: University of Copenhagen. Publication: A validated gRNA library for CRISPR/Cas9 targeting of the human glycosyltransferase genome. Narimatsu Y, Joshi HJ, Zhang Y, Gomes C, Chen YH, Lorenzetti F, Furukawa S, Schjoldager K, Hansen L, Clausen H, Bennett EP, Wandall HH. Glycobiology. 2018 Jan 5. pii: 4791732. doi: 10.1093/glycob/cwx101. PubMed 29315387.
Backbone
  Vector backbone: EPB104
  Backbone manufacturer: Eric-Paul Bennett (Addgene plasmid # 68369)
  Backbone size w/o insert (bp): 2376
  Vector type: Mammalian Expression
Growth in bacteria
  Bacterial resistance: Ampicillin, 100 μg/mL
  Growth temperature: 37°C
  Growth strain: DH5alpha
  Copy number: High Copy
Gene/Insert
  Gene/Insert name: ST8SIA2
  gRNA/shRNA sequence: TGCCATCGTGGGCAACTCGG
  Species: H. sapiens (human)
  Entrez Gene: ST8SIA2 (a.k.a. HsT19690, SIAT8-B, SIAT8B, ST8SIA-II, ST8SiaII, STX)
  Cloning method: Restriction Enzyme; 5′ cloning site unknown (unknown if destroyed); 3′ cloning site unknown (unknown if destroyed)
  Sequencing primers: 5′ T7NP
Terms and licenses: Academic/Nonprofit Terms; Industry Terms: Not Available to Industry
How to cite: gh122 was a gift from Eric-Paul Bennett (Addgene plasmid # 106781 ; http://n2t.net/addgene:106781 ; RRID:Addgene_106781)
