[The description below was written by a language model from this plasmid's Addgene catalogue record and pLannotate feature annotations shown in this document.]
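Description:
gh122 is a small (about 2.7 kb) mammalian-expression guide RNA plasmid built on the EPB104 backbone, carrying a single CRISPR/Cas9 guide directed against the human ST8SIA2 gene, which encodes a sialyltransferase (also known as STX or SIAT8B). It belongs to a validated gRNA collection designed to target the human glycosyltransferase genes. In bacteria it is maintained at high copy through a ColE1/pUC-type origin of replication and selected with ampicillin via the β-lactamase gene and its native promoter.

The functional cassette consists of the human U6 promoter, an RNA polymerase III promoter suited to producing short, precisely initiated transcripts, followed by a short gap that accommodates the 20-nucleotide ST8SIA2 targeting spacer and then the Streptococcus pyogenes gRNA scaffold. Transcription therefore yields a complete single guide RNA able to direct SpCas9 to the ST8SIA2 locus. The plasmid does not encode Cas9 or any mammalian selection marker or reporter in the annotated features, so the nuclease must be provided separately, for example from a co-transfected plasmid or a Cas9-expressing cell line. A T7 promoter lies just upstream of the U6 cassette and corresponds to the region used for sequencing the insert. The remaining annotations, namely fragments of an M13 origin, lacZα, lacI and an RSF origin, are partial remnants of the parental cloning vector and are unlikely to be functional. The insert was introduced by restriction cloning, although the sites used are not recorded. Typical use is transient delivery into human cells to knock out or disrupt ST8SIA2 in glycosylation studies.
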