Features (pLannotate 1.2.2; 10 found; start..end, strand, type, name):
      3..134     -  rep_origin     M13 ori (fragment): M13 bacteriophage origin of replication; arrow indicates direction of (+) strand synthesis
    155..311     -  CDS            lacZα (fragment): LacZα fragment of β-galactosidase; lacZ fragment
    320..338     +  promoter       T7 promoter: promoter for bacteriophage T7 RNA polymerase
    398..638     +  promoter       U6 promoter: RNA polymerase III promoter for human U6 snRNA
    668..743     +  misc_RNA       gRNA scaffold: guide RNA scaffold for the Streptococcus pyogenes CRISPR/Cas9 system
    790..837     -  CDS            lacI (fragment): lac repressor; lacI; The lac repressor binds to the lac operator to inhibit transcription in E. coli. This inhibition can be relieved by adding lactose or isopropyl-β-D-thiogalactopyranoside (IPTG).
    874..914     -  rep_origin     RSF ori (fragment): Plasmids containing the RSF 1030 origin of replication can be propagated in E. coli cells that contain additional plasmids with compatible origins.
    992..1580    -  rep_origin     ori: high-copy-number ColE1/pMB1/pBR322/pUC origin of replication
   1751..2611    -  CDS            AmpR: β-lactamase; bla; confers resistance to ampicillin, carbenicillin, and related antibiotics
   2612..2716    -  promoter       AmpR promoter: bla
>Addgene plasmid #106781 | gh122 | addgene full sequence | sequence record 221158 | Addgene Assembled Full Sequence
CTAAATTGTAAGCGTTAATATTTTGTTAAAATTCGCGTTAAATTTTTGTTAAATCAGCTCATTTTTTAAC
CAATAGGCCGAAATCGGCAAAATCCCTTATAAATCAAAAGAATAGACCGAGATAGGGTTGAGTGGCCGCT
ACAGGGCGCTCCCATTCGCCATTCAGGCTGCGCAACTGTTGGGAAGGGCGTTTCGGTGCGGGCCTCTTCG
CTATTACGCCAGCTGGCGAAAGGGGGATGTGCTGCAAGGCGATTAAGTTGGGTAACGCCAGGGTTTTCCC
AGTCACGACGTTGTAAAACGACGGCCAGTGAGCGCGACGTAATACGACTCACTATAGGGCGAATTGGCGG
AAGGCCGTCAAGGCCACGTGTCTTGTCCAGAGCTCGATATCGAATTCGAGGGCCTATTTCCCATGATTCC
TTCATATTTGCATATACGATACAAGGCTGTTAGAGAGATAATTGGAATTAATTTGACTGTAAACACAAAG
ATATTAGTACAAAATACGTGACGTAGAAAGTAATAATTTCTTGGGTAGTTTGCAGTTTTAAAATTATGTT
TTAAAATGGACTATCATATGCTTACCGTAACTTGAAAGTATTTCGATTTCTTGGCTTTATATATCTTGTG
GAAAGGACGAAACACCGTGCCATCGTGGGCAACTCGGGTTTTAGAGCTAGAAATAGCAAGTTAAAATAAG
GCTAGTCCGTTATCAACTTGAAAAAGTGGCACCGAGTCGGTGCTTTTTTTGGTACCTGGAGCACAAGACT
GGCCTCATGGGCCTTCCGCTCACTGCCCGCTTTCCAGTCGGGAAACCTGTCGTGCCAGCTGCATTAACAT
GGTCATAGCTGTTTCCTTGCGTATTGGGCGCTCTCCGCTTCCTCGCTCACTGACTCGCTGCGCTCGGTCG
TTCGGGTAAAGCCTGGGGTGCCTAATGAGCAAAAGGCCAGCAAAAGGCCAGGAACCGTAAAAAGGCCGCG
TTGCTGGCGTTTTTCCATAGGCTCCGCCCCCCTGACGAGCATCACAAAAATCGACGCTCAAGTCAGAGGT
GGCGAAACCCGACAGGACTATAAAGATACCAGGCGTTTCCCCCTGGAAGCTCCCTCGTGCGCTCTCCTGT
TCCGACCCTGCCGCTTACCGGATACCTGTCCGCCTTTCTCCCTTCGGGAAGCGTGGCGCTTTCTCATAGC
TCACGCTGTAGGTATCTCAGTTCGGTGTAGGTCGTTCGCTCCAAGCTGGGCTGTGTGCACGAACCCCCCG
TTCAGCCCGACCGCTGCGCCTTATCCGGTAACTATCGTCTTGAGTCCAACCCGGTAAGACACGACTTATC
GCCACTGGCAGCAGCCACTGGTAACAGGATTAGCAGAGCGAGGTATGTAGGCGGTGCTACAGAGTTCTTG
AAGTGGTGGCCTAACTACGGCTACACTAGAAGAACAGTATTTGGTATCTGCGCTCTGCTGAAGCCAGTTA
CCTTCGGAAAAAGAGTTGGTAGCTCTTGATCCGGCAAACAAACCACCGCTGGTAGCGGTGGTTTTTTTGT
TTGCAAGCAGCAGATTACGCGCAGAAAAAAAGGATCTCAAGAAGATCCTTTGATCTTTTCTACGGGGTCT
GACGCTCAGTGGAACGAAAACTCACGTTAAGGGATTTTGGTCATGAGATTATCAAAAAGGATCTTCACCT
AGATCCTTTTAAATTAAAAATGAAGTTTTAAATCAATCTAAAGTATATATGAGTAAACTTGGTCTGACAG
TTACCAATGCTTAATCAGTGAGGCACCTATCTCAGCGATCTGTCTATTTCGTTCATCCATAGTTGCCTGA
CTCCCCGTCGTGTAGATAACTACGATACGGGAGGGCTTACCATCTGGCCCCAGTGCTGCAATGATACCGC
GAGAACCACGCTCACCGGCTCCAGATTTATCAGCAATAAACCAGCCAGCCGGAAGGGCCGAGCGCAGAAG
TGGTCCTGCAACTTTATCCGCCTCCATCCAGTCTATTAATTGTTGCCGGGAAGCTAGAGTAAGTAGTTCG
CCAGTTAATAGTTTGCGCAACGTTGTTGCCATTGCTACAGGCATCGTGGTGTCACGCTCGTCGTTTGGTA
TGGCTTCATTCAGCTCCGGTTCCCAACGATCAAGGCGAGTTACATGATCCCCCATGTTGTGCAAAAAAGC
GGTTAGCTCCTTCGGTCCTCCGATCGTTGTCAGAAGTAAGTTGGCCGCAGTGTTATCACTCATGGTTATG
GCAGCACTGCATAATTCTCTTACTGTCATGCCATCCGTAAGATGCTTTTCTGTGACTGGTGAGTACTCAA
CCAAGTCATTCTGAGAATAGTGTATGCGGCGACCGAGTTGCTCTTGCCCGGCGTCAATACGGGATAATAC
CGCGCCACATAGCAGAACTTTAAAAGTGCTCATCATTGGAAAACGTTCTTCGGGGCGAAAACTCTCAAGG
ATCTTACCGCTGTTGAGATCCAGTTCGATGTAACCCACTCGTGCACCCAACTGATCTTCAGCATCTTTTA
CTTTCACCAGCGTTTCTGGGTGAGCAAAAACAGGAAGGCAAAATGCCGCAAAAAAGGGAATAAGGGCGAC
ACGGAAATGTTGAATACTCATACTCTTCCTTTTTCAATATTATTGAAGCATTTATCAGGGTTATTGTCTC
ATGAGCGGATACATATTTGAATGTATTTAGAAAAATAAACAAATAGGGGTTCCGCGCACATTTCCCCGAA
AAGTGCCAC
