>Addgene plasmid #106781 | gh122 | addgene partial sequence | sequence record 221157 | hU6-F 5'-GAGGGCCTATTTCCCATGATT-3'
AATTGGAATTAATTTGACTGTAAACACAAAGATATTAGTACAAAATACGTGACGTAGAAAGTAATAATTT
CTTGGGTAGTTTGCAGTTTTAAAATTATGTTTTAAAATGGACTATCATATGCTTACCGTAACTTGAAAGT
ATTTCGATTTCTTGGCTTTATATATCTTGTGGAAAGGACGAAACACCGTGCCATCGTGGGCAACTCGGGT
TTTAGAGCTAGAAATAGCAAGTTAAAATAAGGCTAGTCCGTTATCAACTTGAAAAAGTGGCACCGAGTCG
GTGCTTTTTTTGGTACCTGGAGCACAAGACTGGCCTCATGGGCCTTCCGCTCACTGCCCGCTTTCCAGTC
GGGAAACCTGTCGTGCCAGCTGCATTAACATGGTCATAGCTGTTTCCTTGCGTATTGGGCGCTCTCCGCT
TCCTCGCTCACTGACTCGCTGCGCTCGGTCGTTCGGGTAAAGCCTGGGGTGCCTAATGAGCAAAAGGCCA
GCAAAAGGCCAGGAACCGTAAAAAGGCCGCGTTGCTGGCGTTTTTCCATAGGCTCCGCCCCCCTGACGAG
CATCACAAAAATCGACGCTCAAGTCAGAGGTGGCGAAACCCGACAGGACTATAAAGATACCAGGCGTTTC
CCCCTGGAAGCTCCCTCGTGCGCTCTCCTGTTCCGACCCTGCCGCTTACCGGATACCTGTCCGCCTTTCT
CCCTTCGGGAAGCGTGGCGCTTTCTCATAGCTCACGCTGTAGGTATCTCAGTTCGGTGTA
